Addgene plasmid #215145: NTHL1-mCherry
Purpose: Expresses NTHL1-mCherry in mammalian cells from a retroviral vector.
Depositing lab: Michele Pagano. Depositing organization: NYU Grossman School of Medicine. Publication: CDK-independent role of D-type cyclins in regulating DNA mismatch repair. Rona G, Miwatani-Minter B, Zhang Q, Goldberg HV, Kerzhnerman MA, Howard JB, Simoneschi D, Lane E, Hobbs JW, Sassani E, Wang AA, Keegan S, Laverty DJ, Piett CG, Pongor LS, Xu ML, Andrade J, Thomas A, Sicinski P, Askenazi M, Ueberheide B, Fenyo D, Nagel ZD, Pagano M. Mol Cell. 2024 Feb 29:S1097-2765(24)00129-1. doi: 10.1016/j.molcel.2024.02.010. PubMed 38458201.
Backbone
  Vector backbone: pRetroQ-N1
  Backbone manufacturer: Takara Bio
  Vector type: Mammalian Expression, Retroviral
  Selectable markers: Puromycin
Growth in bacteria
  Bacterial resistance: Ampicillin, 100 μg/mL
  Growth temperature: 37°C
  Growth strain: NEB Stable
  Copy number: High Copy
Gene/Insert
  Gene/Insert name: NTHL1 (alt name: NTH1)
  Species: H. sapiens (human)
  Entrez Gene: NTHL1 (a.k.a. FAP3, NTH1, OCTS3, hNTH1)
  Promoter: CMV
  Tag / fusion protein: mCherry (C terminal on insert)
  Cloning method: Unknown
  Sequencing primers: 5′ mCherry_REV
Terms and licenses: Academic/Nonprofit Terms; Industry Terms: Not Available to Industry
How to cite: NTHL1-mCherry was a gift from Michele Pagano (Addgene plasmid # 215145 ; http://n2t.net/addgene:215145 ; RRID:Addgene_215145)
