[The description below was written by a language model from this plasmid's Addgene catalogue record and pLannotate feature annotations shown in this document.]
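Description:
NTHL1-mCherry is a self-inactivating gammaretroviral expression plasmid built on the pRetroQ-N1 backbone, designed to deliver a fluorescently tagged human DNA repair enzyme into mammalian cells. In bacteria it is maintained through a high-copy ColE1/pUC-type origin and selected with ampicillin via the β-lactamase gene. The viral portion begins with a hybrid 5′ element in which a CMV enhancer/promoter is fused to a truncated murine sarcoma virus LTR. This drives strong transcription of the genomic RNA in packaging cells. It is followed by a packaging signal (Ψ) and a truncated, start-codon-less gag segment that promotes encapsidation. The 3′ LTR carries a U3 deletion, so after reverse transcription and integration both LTRs are transcriptionally crippled and expression depends on the internal promoters.

Within the proviral region, an internal CMV enhancer/promoter drives the human NTHL1 (NTH1) coding sequence, joined in frame through a short remnant of the multiple cloning site to a C-terminal mCherry. The annotation tool flags the NTHL1 match as a fragment, so the insert may not span the whole reference protein, although the record does not say which isoform or boundaries were used. NTHL1 is a bifunctional DNA N-glycosylase/AP lyase that initiates base excision repair of oxidative base damage. Downstream, a mouse PGK promoter expresses puromycin N-acetyltransferase, allowing selection of stably transduced cells. An SV40 promoter and pBR322-derived fragments lie in the plasmid backbone outside the LTRs. The construct is used to generate cells stably expressing red-fluorescent NTHL1, which would suit imaging of the protein's localisation or monitoring its abundance, and it was deposited with a study of DNA repair regulation by D-type cyclins.
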