Features (pLannotate 1.2.2; 21 found; start..end, strand, type, name):
    309..512     +  promoter       CMV promoter: human cytomegalovirus (CMV) immediate early promoter
    513..688     +  LTR            5' LTR (truncated): truncated long terminal repeat from Moloney murine sarcoma virus
    810..1084    +  misc_feature   MESV Ψ (fragment): packaging signal of murine embryonic stem cell virus
   1151..1567    +  CDS            gag (truncated): truncated Moloney murine leukemia virus (MMLV) gag gene lacking the start codon
   1642..1945    +  enhancer       CMV enhancer: human cytomegalovirus immediate early enhancer
   1946..2149    +  promoter       CMV promoter: human cytomegalovirus (CMV) immediate early promoter
   2185..3033    +  CDS            NTHL1 (fragment): NTH_HUMAN - Also known as NTH1, OCTS3. Experimental evidence at protein level: Swiss-Prot protein existence level 1. Bifunctional DNA N-glycosylase with associated apurinic/apyrimidinic (AP) lyase function that catalyzes the first step in base excision repair (BER), the primary repair pathway for the repair of oxidative DNA damage (PubMed:9927729). The DNA N-glycosylase activity releases the damaged DNA base from DNA by cleaving the N- glycosidic bond, leaving an AP site. The AP-lyase activity cleaves the phosphodiester bond 3' to the AP site by a beta-elimination. Primarily recognizes and rep
   3045..3077    +  misc_feature   MCS (fragment): multiple cloning site
   3079..3786    +  CDS            mCherry: mCherry is a basic (constitutively fluorescent) red fluorescent protein published in 2004, derived from Discosoma sp.. It is reported to be a very rapidly-maturing monomer with low acid sensitivity.
   3817..4316    +  promoter       PGK promoter: mouse phosphoglycerate kinase 1 promoter
   4337..4936    +  CDS            PuroR: puromycin N-acetyltransferase; pac from Streptomyces alboniger; confers resistance to puromycin
   5007..5079    +  CDS            env (fragment): murine leukemia virus gPr80 envelope polyprotein precursor; env; proteolytically cleaved into gp70SU and p15TM subunits
   5121..5553    +  LTR            3' LTR (ΔU3): self-inactivating 3' long terminal repeat (LTR) from Moloney murine leukemia virus
   5622..5662    +  CDS            rop (fragment): Rop protein, which maintains plasmids at low copy number; rop
   5764..5802    +  misc_feature   bom (fragment): basis of mobility region from pBR322
   5819..6148    +  promoter       SV40 promoter: SV40 enhancer and early promoter
   6154..6255    +  misc_feature   bom (fragment): basis of mobility region from pBR322
   6441..7029    -  rep_origin     ori: high-copy-number ColE1/pMB1/pBR322/pUC origin of replication
   7200..8060    -  CDS            AmpR: β-lactamase; bla; confers resistance to ampicillin, carbenicillin, and related antibiotics
   8061..8165    -  promoter       AmpR promoter: bla
   8351..308     +  enhancer       CMV enhancer (across the origin): human cytomegalovirus immediate early enhancer
>Addgene plasmid #215145 | NTHL1-mCherry | addgene full sequence | sequence record 428994 | Addgene NGS Result
TCCGCGTTACATAACTTACGGTAAATGGCCCGCCTGGCTGACCGCCCAACGACCCCCGCCCATTGACGTC
AATAATGACGTATGTTCCCATAGTAACGCCAATAGGGACTTTCCATTGACGTCAATGGGTGGAGTATTTA
CGGTAAACTGCCCACTTGGCAGTACATCAAGTGTATCATATGCCAAGTACGCCCCCTATTGACGTCAATG
ACGGTAAATGGCCCGCCTGGCATTATGCCCAGTACATGACCTTATGGGACTTTCCTACTTGGCAGTACAT
CTACGTATTAGTCATCGCTATTACCATGGTGATGCGGTTTTGGCAGTACATCAATGGGCGTGGATAGCGG
TTTGACTCACGGGGATTTCCAAGTCTCCACCCCATTGACGTCAATGGGAGTTTGTTTTGGCACCAAAATC
AACGGGACTTTCCAAAATGTCGTAACAACTCCGCCCCATTGACGCAAATGGGCGGTAGGCGTGTACGGTG
GGAGGTCTATATAAGCAGAGCTCAATAAAAGAGCCCACAACCCCTCACTCGGCGCGCCAGTCTTCCGATA
GACTGCGTCGCCCGGGTACCCGTATTCCCAATAAAGCCTCTTGCTGTTTGCATCCGAATCGTGGTCTCGC
TGTTCCTTGGGAGGGTCTCCTCTGAGTGATTGACTACCCACGACGGGGGTCTTTCATTTGGGGGCTCGTC
CGGGATTTGGAGACCCCTGCCCAGGGACCACCGACCCACCACCGGGAGGTAAGCTGGCCAGCAACTTATC
TGTGTCTGTCCGATTGTCTAGTGTCTATGTTTGATGTTATGCGCCTGCGTCTGTACTAGTTAGCTAACTA
GCTCTGTATCTGGCGGACCCGTGGTGGAACTGACGAGTTCTGAACACCCGGCCGCAACCCTGGGAGACGT
CCCAGGGACTTTGGGGGCCGTTTTTGTGGCCCGACCTGAGGAAGGGAGTCGATGTGGAATCCGACCCCGT
CAGGATATGTGGTTCTGGTAGGAGACGAGAACCTAAAACAGTTCCCGCCTCCGTCTGAATTTTTGCTTTC
GGTTTGGAACCGAAGCCGCGCGTCTTGTCTGCTGCAGCGCTGCAGCATCGTTCTGTGTTGTCTCTGTCTG
ACTGTGTTTCTGTATTTGTCTGAAAATTAGGGCCAGACTGTTACCACTCCCTTAAGTTTGACCTTAGGTC
ACTGGAAAGATGTCGAGCGGATCGCTCACAACCAGTCGGTAGATGTCAAGAAGAGACGTTGGGTTACCTT
CTGCTCTGCAGAATGGCCAACCTTTAACGTCGGATGGCCGCGAGACGGCACCTTTAACCGAGACCTCATC
ACCCAGGTTAAGATCAAGGTCTTTTCACCTGGCCCGCATGGACACCCAGACCAGGTCCCCTACATCGTGA
CCTGGGAAGCCTTGGCTTTTGACCCCCCTCCCTGGGTCAAGCCCTTTGTACACCCTAAGCCTCCGCCTCC
TCTTCCTCCATCCGCCCCGTCTCTCCCCCTTGAACCTCCTCGTTCGACCCCGCCTCGATCCTCCCTTTAT
CCAGCCCTCACTCCTTCTCTAGGCGCCGGAATTGAAGATCATAGTTATTAATAGTAATCAATTACGGGGT
CATTAGTTCATAGCCCATATATGGAGTTCCGCGTTACATAACTTACGGTAAATGGCCCGCCTGGCTGACC
GCCCAACGACCCCCGCCCATTGACGTCAATAATGACGTATGTTCCCATAGTAACGCCAATAGGGACTTTC
CATTGACGTCAATGGGTGGAGTATTTACGGTAAACTGCCCACTTGGCAGTACATCAAGTGTATCATATGC
CAAGTACGCCCCCTATTGACGTCAATGACGGTAAATGGCCCGCCTGGCATTATGCCCAGTACATGACCTT
ATGGGACTTTCCTACTTGGCAGTACATCTACGTATTAGTCATCGCTATTACCATGGTGATGCGGTTTTGG
CAGTACATCAATGGGCGTGGATAGCGGTTTGACTCACGGGGATTTCCAAGTCTCCACCCCATTGACGTCA
ATGGGAGTTTGTTTTGGCACCAAAATCAACGGGACTTTCCAAAATGTCGTAACAACTCCGCCCCATTGAC
GCAAATGGGCGGTAGGCGTGTACGGTGGGAGGTCTATATAAGCAGAGCTGGTTTAGTGAACCGTCAGATC
CGCTAGCCGCCACCATGTGTAGTCCGCAGGAGTCCGGGCCTCTCCGGAGAAGAGAGGCTGCAGCAGAAGC
GAGGAAAAGCCACAGCCCCGTGAAGCGTCCGCGGAAAGCACAGAGACTGCGTGTGGCCTATGAGGGCTCG
GACAGTGAGAAAGGTGAGGGGGCTGAGCCCCTCAAGGTGCCAGTCTGGGAGCCCCAGGACTGGCAGCAAC
AGCTGGTCAACATCCGTGCCATGAGGAACAAAAAGGATGCACCTGTGGACCATCTGGGGACTGAGCACTG
CTATGACTCCAGTGCCCCCCCAAAGGTACGCAGGTACCAGGTGCTGCTGTCACTGATGCTCTCCAGCCAA
ACCAAAGACCAGGTGACGGCGGGCGCCATGCAGCGACTGCGGGCGCGGGGCCTGACGGTGGACAGCATCC
TGCAGACAGATGATGCCACGCTGGGCAAGCTCATCTACCCCGTCGGTTTCTGGAGGAGCAAGGTGAAATA
CATCAAGCAGACCAGCGCCATCCTGCAGCAGCACTACGGTGGGGACATCCCAGCCTCTGTGGCCGAGCTG
GTGGCGCTGCCGGGTGTTGGGCCCAAGATGGCACACCTGGCTATGGCTGTGGCCTGGGGCACTGTGTCAG
GCATTGCAGTGGACACGCATGTGCACAGAATCGCCAACAGGCTGAGGTGGACCAAGAAGGCAACCAAGTC
CCCAGAGGAGACCCGCGCCGCCCTGGAGGAGTGGCTGCCTAGGGAGCTGTGGCACGAGATCAATGGACTC
TTGGTGGGCTTCGGCCAGCAGACCTGTCTGCCTGTGCACCCTCGCTGCCACGCCTGCCTCAACCAAGCCC
TCTGCCCGGCCGCCCAGGGTCTCGGCGGAGGATCGTCGACGGTACCGCGGGCCCGGGATCCACCGGTCAT
GGTGAGCAAGGGCGAGGAGGATAACATGGCCATCATCAAGGAGTTCATGCGCTTCAAGGTGCACATGGAG
GGCTCCGTGAACGGCCACGAGTTCGAGATCGAGGGCGAGGGCGAGGGCCGCCCCTACGAGGGCACCCAGA
CCGCCAAGCTGAAGGTGACCAAGGGTGGCCCCCTGCCCTTCGCCTGGGACATCCTGTCCCCTCAGTTCAT
GTACGGCTCCAAGGCCTACGTGAAGCACCCCGCCGACATCCCCGACTACTTGAAGCTGTCCTTCCCCGAG
GGCTTCAAGTGGGAGCGCGTGATGAACTTCGAGGACGGCGGCGTGGTGACCGTGACCCAGGACTCCTCCC
TGCAGGACGGCGAGTTCATCTACAAGGTGAAGCTGCGCGGCACCAACTTCCCCTCCGACGGCCCCGTAAT
GCAGAAGAAGACCATGGGCTGGGAGGCCTCCTCCGAGCGGATGTACCCCGAGGACGGCGCCCTGAAGGGC
GAGATCAAGCAGAGGCTGAAGCTGAAGGACGGCGGCCACTACGACGCTGAGGTCAAGACCACCTACAAGG
CCAAGAAGCCCGTGCAGCTGCCCGGCGCCTACAACGTCAACATCAAGTTGGACATCACCTCCCACAACGA
GGACTACACCATCGTGGAACAGTACGAACGCGCCGAGGGCCGCCACTCCACCGGCGGCATGGACGAGCTG
TACAAGTGAGCGGCCGCGACTCTAGATAATTCTACCGGGTAGGGGAGGCGCTTTTCCCAAGGCAGTCTGG
AGCATGCGCTTTAGCAGCCCCGCTGGGCACTTGGCGCTACACAAGTGGCCTCTGGCCTCGCACACATTCC
ACATCCACCGGTAGGCGCCAACCGGCTCCGTTCTTTGGTGGCCCCTTCGCGCCACCTTCTACTCCTCCCC
TAGTCAGGAAGTTCCCCCCCGCCCCGCAGCTCGCGTCGTGCAGGACGTGACAAATGGAAGTAGCACGTCT
CACTAGTCTCGTGCAGATGGACAGCACCGCTGAGCAATGGAAGCGGGTAGGCCTTTGGGGCAGCGGCCAA
TAGCAGCTTTGCTCCTTCGCTTTCTGGGCTCAGAGGCTGGGAAGGGGTGGGTCCGGGGGCGGGCTCAGGG
GCGGGCTCAGGGGCGGGGCGGGCGCCCGAAGGTCCTCCGGAGGCCCGGCATTCTGCACGCTTCAAAAGCG
CACGTCTGCCGCGCTGTTCTCCTCTTCCTCATCTCCGGGCCTTTCGACCTGCAGCCCAAGCTTACCATGA
CCGAGTACAAGCCCACGGTGCGCCTCGCCACCCGCGACGACGTCCCCAGGGCCGTACGCACCCTCGCCGC
CGCGTTCGCCGACTACCCCGCCACGCGCCACACCGTCGATCCGGACCGCCACATCGAGCGGGTCACCGAG
CTGCAAGAACTCTTCCTCACGCGCGTCGGGCTCGACATCGGCAAGGTGTGGGTCGCGGACGACGGCGCCG
CGGTGGCGGTCTGGACCACGCCGGAGAGCGTCGAAGCGGGGGCGGTGTTCGCCGAGATCGGCCCGCGCAT
GGCCGAGTTGAGCGGTTCCCGGCTGGCCGCGCAGCAACAGATGGAAGGCCTCCTGGCGCCGCACCGGCCC
AAGGAGCCCGCGTGGTTCCTGGCCACCGTCGGCGTCTCGCCCGACCACCAGGGCAAGGGTCTGGGCAGCG
CCGTCGTGCTCCCCGGAGTGGAGGCGGCCGAGCGCGCCGGGGTGCCCGCCTTCCTGGAGACCTCCGCGCC
CCGCAACCTCCCCTTCTACGAGCGGCTCGGCTTCACCGTCACCGCCGACGTCGAGGTGCCCGAAGGACCG
CGCACCTGGTGCATGACCCGCAAGCCCGGTGCCTGACGCCCGCCCCACGACCCGCAGCGCCCGACCGAAA
GGAGCGCACGACCCCATGCATCGGCGTCTCGATCGAGATATCAGTGGTCCAGGCTCTAGTTTTGACTCAA
CAATATCACCAGCTGAAGCCTATAGAGTACGAGCCATAGATAAAATAAAAGATTTTATTTAGTCTCCAGA
AAAAGGGGGGAATGAAAGACCCCACCTGTAGGTTTGGCAAGCTACTAGCTTAAGTAACGCCATTTTGCAA
GGCATGGAAAAATACATAACTGAGAATAGAGAAGTTCAGATCAAGGTCAGGAACAGATGGAACAGGGTCG
ATCGACCCTAGAGAACCATCAGATGTTTCCAGGGTGCCCCAAGGACCTGAAATGACCCTGTGCCTTATTT
GAACTAACCAATCAGTTCGCTTCTCGCTTCTGTTCGCGCGCTTCTGCTCCCCGAGCTCAATAAAAGAGCC
CACAACCCCTCACTCGGGGCGCCAGTCCTCCGATTGACTGAGTCGCCCGGGTACCCGTGTATCCAATAAA
CCCTCTTGCAGTTGCATCCGACTTGTGGTCTCGCTGTTCCTTGGGAGGGTCTCCTCTGAGTGATTGACTA
CCCGTCAGCGGGGGTCTTTCATTTGGGGGCTCGTCCGGGATCGGGAGACCCCTGCCCAGGGACCACCGAC
CCACCACCGGGAGGTAAGCTGGCTGCCTCGCGCGTTTCGGTGATGACGGTGAAAACCTCTGACACATGCA
GCTCCCGGAGACGGTCACAGCTTGTCTGTAAGCGGATGCCGGGAGCAGACAAGCCCGTCAGGGCGCGTCA
GCGGGTGTTGGCGGGTGTCGGGGCGCAGCCATGACCCAGTCACGTAGCGATAGCGGAGTGTAGATCCGGC
TGTGGAATGTGTGTCAGTTAGGGTGTGGAAAGTCCCCAGGCTCCCCAGCAGGCAGAAGTATGCAAAGCAT
GCATCTCAATTAGTCAGCAACCAGGTGTGGAAAGTCCCCAGGCTCCCCAGCAGGCAGAAGTATGCAAAGC
ATGCATCTCAATTAGTCAGCAACCATAGTCCCGCCCCTAACTCCGCCCATCCCGCCCCTAACTCCGCCCA
GTTCCGCCCATTCTCCGCCCCATGGCTGACTAATTTTTTTTATTTATGCAGAGGCCGAGGCCGCCTCGGC
CTCTGAGCTATTCCAGAAGTAGTGAGGAGGCTTTTTTGGAGGCCTAGGCTTTTGCAAAAAGCTTACTGGC
TTAACTATGCGGCATCAGAGCAGATTGTACTGAGAGTGCACCATATGCGGTGTGAAATACCGCACAGATG
CGTAAGGAGAAAATACCGCATCAGGCGCTCTTCCGCTTCCTCGCTCACTGACTCGCTGCGCTCGGTCGTT
CGGCTGCGGCGAGCGGTATCAGCTCACTCAAAGGCGGTAATACGGTTATCCACAGAATCAGGGGATAACG
CAGGAAAGAACATGTGAGCAAAAGGCCAGCAAAAGGCCAGGAACCGTAAAAAGGCCGCGTTGCTGGCGTT
TTTCCATAGGCTCCGCCCCCCTGACGAGCATCACAAAAATCGACGCTCAAGTCAGAGGTGGCGAAACCCG
ACAGGACTATAAAGATACCAGGCGTTTCCCCCTGGAAGCTCCCTCGTGCGCTCTCCTGTTCCGACCCTGC
CGCTTACCGGATACCTGTCCGCCTTTCTCCCTTCGGGAAGCGTGGCGCTTTCTCATAGCTCACGCTGTAG
GTATCTCAGTTCGGTGTAGGTCGTTCGCTCCAAGCTGGGCTGTGTGCACGAACCCCCCGTTCAGCCCGAC
CGCTGCGCCTTATCCGGTAACTATCGTCTTGAGTCCAACCCGGTAAGACACGACTTATCGCCACTGGCAG
CAGCCACTGGTAACAGGATTAGCAGAGCGAGGTATGTAGGCGGTGCTACAGAGTTCTTGAAGTGGTGGCC
TAACTACGGCTACACTAGAAGGACAGTATTTGGTATCTGCGCTCTGCTGAAGCCAGTTACCTTCGGAAAA
AGAGTTGGTAGCTCTTGATCCGGCAAACAAACCACCGCTGGTAGCGGTGGTTTTTTTGTTTGCAAGCAGC
AGATTACGCGCAGAAAAAAAGGATCTCAAGAAGATCCTTTGATCTTTTCTACGGGGTCTGACGCTCAGTG
GAACGAAAACTCACGTTAAGGGATTTTGGTCATGAGATTATCAAAAAGGATCTTCACCTAGATCCTTTTA
AATTAAAAATGAAGTTTTAAATCAATCTAAAGTATATATGAGTAAACTTGGTCTGACAGTTACCAATGCT
TAATCAGTGAGGCACCTATCTCAGCGATCTGTCTATTTCGTTCATCCATAGTTGCCTGACTCCCCGTCGT
GTAGATAACTACGATACGGGAGGGCTTACCATCTGGCCCCAGTGCTGCAATGATACCGCGAGACCCACGC
TCACCGGCTCCAGATTTATCAGCAATAAACCAGCCAGCCGGAAGGGCCGAGCGCAGAAGTGGTCCTGCAA
CTTTATCCGCCTCCATCCAGTCTATTAATTGTTGCCGGGAAGCTAGAGTAAGTAGTTCGCCAGTTAATAG
TTTGCGCAACGTTGTTGCCATTGCTGCAGGCATCGTGGTGTCACGCTCGTCGTTTGGTATGGCTTCATTC
AGCTCCGGTTCCCAACGATCAAGGCGAGTTACATGATCCCCCATGTTGTGCAAAAAAGCGGTTAGCTCCT
TCGGTCCTCCGATCGTTGTCAGAAGTAAGTTGGCCGCAGTGTTATCACTCATGGTTATGGCAGCACTGCA
TAATTCTCTTACTGTCATGCCATCCGTAAGATGCTTTTCTGTGACTGGTGAGTACTCAACCAAGTCATTC
TGAGAATAGTGTATGCGGCGACCGAGTTGCTCTTGCCCGGCGTCAACACGGGATAATACCGCGCCACATA
GCAGAACTTTAAAAGTGCTCATCATTGGAAAACGTTCTTCGGGGCGAAAACTCTCAAGGATCTTACCGCT
GTTGAGATCCAGTTCGATGTAACCCACTCGTGCACCCAACTGATCTTCAGCATCTTTTACTTTCACCAGC
GTTTCTGGGTGAGCAAAAACAGGAAGGCAAAATGCCGCAAAAAAGGGAATAAGGGCGACACGGAAATGTT
GAATACTCATACTCTTCCTTTTTCAATATTATTGAAGCATTTATCAGGGTTATTGTCTCATGAGCGGATA
CATATTTGAATGTATTTAGAAAAATAAACAAATAGGGGTTCCGCGCACATTTCCCCGAAAAGTGCCACCT
GACGTCTAAGAAACCATTATTATCATGACATTAACCTATAAAAATAGGCGTATCACGAGGCCCTTTCGTC
TTCAAGAATTAGCTTGGCCATTGCATACGTTGTATCCATATCATAATATGTACATTTATATTGGCTCATG
TCCAACATTACCGCCATGTTGACATTGATTATTGACTAGTTATTAATAGTAATCAATTACGGGGTCATTA
GTTCATAGCCCATATATGGAGT
